Addgene plasmid #217371: pJBL7316
Purpose: sfGFP reporter for chimeric riboswitch with Cbe pfl ZTP riboswitch aptamer and transcriptional variant of Pca rhtB ZTP riboswitch expression platform
Depositing lab: Julius Lucks. Depositing organization: Northwestern University. Publication: RNA folding kinetics control riboswitch sensitivity in vivo. Bushhouse DZ, Fu J, Lucks JB. bioRxiv 2024.03.29.587317 10.1101/2024.03.29.587317.
Backbone
  Vector backbone: p15A
Growth in bacteria
  Bacterial resistance: Chloramphenicol, 25 μg/mL
  Growth temperature: 37°C
  Growth strain: DH5alpha
  Copy number: Low Copy
Gene/Insert
  Gene/Insert name: Chimeric ZTP riboswitch with Cbe pfl aptamer and transcriptional variant of Pca rhtB expression platform sfGFP reporter
Terms and licenses: Academic/Nonprofit Terms; Industry Terms: Not Available to Industry
Depositor comments: Please visit https://doi.org/10.1101/2024.03.29.587317 for bioRxiv preprint.
How to cite: pJBL7316 was a gift from Julius Lucks (Addgene plasmid # 217371 ; http://n2t.net/addgene:217371 ; RRID:Addgene_217371)
