[The description below was written by a language model from this plasmid's Addgene catalogue record and pLannotate feature annotations shown in this document.]
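Description:
pJBL7316 is a small (about 3.5 kb) bacterial reporter plasmid built on a p15A backbone for use in E. coli. It replicates from the p15A origin, which the catalogue entry lists as low copy and which is compatible with ColE1-type plasmids. It is selected with chloramphenicol through a cat gene driven by its own promoter and followed by the lambda t0 terminator. The annotation also picks up short fragments of IS1, an RSF origin, and the tet and lac UV5 promoters. These are partial matches that most likely reflect backbone remnants or sequence similarity rather than functional parts.

The payload is a single transcription unit in which the strong constitutive J23119 promoter (the SpeI-ending variant) drives a ZMP/ZTP riboswitch placed in the leader upstream of the superfolder GFP coding sequence. The unit ends in an rrnB region containing 5S rRNA sequence and the T1 terminator. According to the record, the riboswitch is a chimera: the ligand-binding aptamer comes from the Cbe pfl ZTP riboswitch, and the expression platform is a transcriptionally acting variant of the Pca rhtB ZTP riboswitch. In this arrangement, ligand binding to the aptamer during transcription would be expected to determine whether the expression platform folds into a terminating structure or allows RNA polymerase to read through into sfGFP, so fluorescence reports riboswitch activation. A short annotated tag fragment lies downstream of sfGFP, probably a His-type stretch, but its role is not stated.

The plasmid belongs to a study of how RNA folding kinetics control riboswitch sensitivity in vivo. It serves as a fluorescence readout for comparing aptamer and expression platform combinations in living bacteria.
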