Features (pLannotate 1.2.2; 14 found; start..end, strand, type, name):
     16..50      +  promoter       J23119(SpeI) promoter: bacterial promoter (Registry of Standard Biological Parts BBa J23119) modified to end with an SpeI site
     58..156     +  ncRNA          ZMP-ZTP: Accession: RF01750 - ZMP/ZTP riboswitch
    223..936     +  CDS            Superfolder GFP: Superfolder GFP is a basic (constitutively fluorescent) green fluorescent protein published in 2005, derived from Aequorea victoria. It is reported to be a very rapidly-maturing weak dimer.
   1004..1021    +  CDS            capTEV™ (fragment): composite tag for in vivo biotinylation, TEV protease cleavage, and 6xHis tagging
   1128..1243    +  ncRNA          5S rRNA: Accession: RF00001 - 5S ribosomal RNA
   1247..1293    +  terminator     rrnB T1 terminator: transcription terminator T1 from the E. coli rrnB gene
   1348..1445    +  promoter       cat promoter: promoter of the E. coli cat gene encoding chloramphenicol acetyltransferase
   1446..2102    +  CDS            cat: CAT_ECOLX - Experimental evidence at protein level: Swiss-Prot protein existence level 1. This enzyme is an effector of chloramphenicol resistance in bacteria. From Escherichia coli. This protein is used as a marker in many commonly used cloning vectors, such as pACYC184.
   2126..2220    +  terminator     lambda t0 terminator: transcription terminator from phage lambda
   2356..2499    +  mobile_element IS1 (fragment): prokaryotic transposable element IS1
   2618..2673    -  rep_origin     RSF ori (fragment): Plasmids containing the RSF 1030 origin of replication can be propagated in E. coli cells that contain additional plasmids with compatible origins.
   2761..3306    -  rep_origin     p15A ori: Plasmids containing the medium-copy-number p15A origin of replication can be propagated in E. coli cells that contain a second plasmid with the ColE1 origin.
   3418..3442    +  promoter       tet promoter (fragment): E. coli promoter for tetracycline efflux protein gene
   3463..3484    +  promoter       lac UV5 promoter (fragment): E. coli lac promoter with an "up" mutation
>Addgene plasmid #217371 | pJBL7316 | addgene full sequence | sequence record 433102 | Addgene NGS Result
GAATTCTAAAGATCTTTGACAGCTAGCTCAGTCCTAGGTATAATACTAGTATATTAGATATTAGTCATAT
GACTGACGGAAGTGGAGTTACCACATGAAGTATGACTAGGCATATTATCTTATATGCCACAAAAAGCCGA
CCGTCTGGGCATAACTTAGAGTTGTTCATAAGTCATGCCTGGATTGCGTCGGCTTTTTTATATGGAAAAG
GAGGAAGGATCTATGAGCAAAGGAGAAGAACTTTTCACTGGAGTTGTCCCAATTCTTGTTGAATTAGATG
GTGATGTTAATGGGCACAAATTTTCTGTCCGTGGAGAGGGTGAAGGTGATGCTACAAACGGAAAACTCAC
CCTTAAATTTATTTGCACTACTGGAAAACTACCTGTTCCGTGGCCAACACTTGTCACTACTCTGACCTAT
GGTGTTCAATGCTTTTCCCGTTATCCGGATCACATGAAACGGCATGACTTTTTCAAGAGTGCCATGCCCG
AAGGTTATGTACAGGAACGCACTATATCTTTCAAAGATGACGGGACCTACAAGACGCGTGCTGAAGTCAA
GTTTGAAGGTGATACCCTTGTTAATCGTATCGAGTTAAAGGGTATTGATTTTAAAGAAGATGGAAACATT
CTTGGACACAAACTCGAGTACAACTTTAACTCACACAATGTATACATCACGGCAGACAAACAAAAGAATG
GAATCAAAGCTAACTTCAAAATTCGCCACAACGTTGAAGATGGTTCCGTTCAACTAGCAGACCATTATCA
ACAAAATACTCCAATTGGCGATGGCCCTGTCCTTTTACCAGACAACCATTACCTGTCGACACAATCTGTC
CTTTCGAAAGATCCCAACGAAAAGCGTGACCACATGGTCCTTCTTGAGTTTGTAACTGCTGCTGGGATTA
CACATGGCATGGATGAGCTCTACAAATAAGGATCTGAAGCTTGGGCCCGAACAAAAACTCATCTCAGAAG
AGGATCTGAATAGCGCCGTCGACCATCATCATCATCATCATTGAGTTTAAACGGTCTCCAGCTTGGCTGT
TTTGGCGGATGAGAGAAGATTTTCAGCCTGATACAGATTAAATCAGAACGCAGAAGCGGTCTGATAAAAC
AGAATTTGCCTGGCGGCAGTAGCGCGGTGGTCCCACCTGACCCCATGCCGAACTCAGAAGTGAAACGCCG
TAGCGCCGATGGTAGTGTGGGGTCTCCCCATGCGAGAGTAGGGAACTGCCAGGCATCAAATAAAACGAAA
GGCTCAGTCGAAAGACTGGGCCTTTCGTTTTATCTGTTGTTTGTCGGTGAACTGGATCCTTACTCGAGTC
TAGACTGCAGTTGATCGGGCACGTAAGAGGTTCCAACTTTCACCATAATGAAATAAGATCACTACCGGGC
GTATTTTTTGAGTTATCGAGATTTTCAGGAGCTAAGGAAGCTAAAATGGAGAAAAAAATCACTGGATATA
CCACCGTTGATATATCCCAATGGCATCGTAAAGAACATTTTGAGGCATTTCAGTCAGTTGCTCAATGTAC
CTATAACCAGACCGTTCAGCTGGATATTACGGCCTTTTTAAAGACCGTAAAGAAAAATAAGCACAAGTTT
TATCCGGCCTTTATTCACATTCTTGCCCGCCTGATGAATGCTCATCCGGAATTTCGTATGGCAATGAAAG
ACGGTGAGCTGGTGATATGGGATAGTGTTCACCCTTGTTACACCGTTTTCCATGAGCAAACTGAAACGTT
TTCATCGCTCTGGAGTGAATACCACGACGATTTCCGGCAGTTTCTACACATATATTCGCAAGATGTGGCG
TGTTACGGTGAAAACCTGGCCTATTTCCCTAAAGGGTTTATTGAGAATATGTTTTTCGTCTCAGCCAATC
CCTGGGTGAGTTTCACCAGTTTTGATTTAAACGTGGCCAATATGGACAACTTCTTCGCCCCCGTTTTCAC
CATGGGCAAATATTATACGCAAGGCGACAAGGTGCTGATGCCGCTGGCGATTCAGGTTCATCATGCCGTT
TGTGATGGCTTCCATGTCGGCAGAATGCTTAATGAATTACAACAGTACTGCGATGAGTGGCAGGGCGGGG
CGTAATTTGATATCGAGCTCGCTTGGACTCCTGTTGATAGATCCAGTAATGACCTCAGAACTCCATCTGG
ATTTGTTCAGAACGCTCGGTTGCCGCCGGGCGTTTTTTATTGGTGAGAATCCAAGCCTCCGATCAACGTC
TCATTTTCGCCAAAAGTTGGCCCAGGGCTTCCCGGTATCAACAGGGACACCAGGATTTATTTATTCTGCG
AAGTGATCTTCCGTCACAGGTATTTATTCGGCGCAAAGTGCGTCGGGTGATGCTGCCAACTTACTGATTT
AGTGTATGATGGTGTTTTTGAGGTGCTCCAGTGGCTTCTGTTTCTATCAGCTGTCCCTCCTGTTCAGCTA
CTGACGGGGTGGTGCGTAACGGCAAAAGCACCGCCGGACATCAGCGCTAGCGGAGTGTATACTGGCTTAC
TATGTTGGCACTGATGAGGGTGTCAGTGAAGTGCTTCATGTGGCAGGAGAAAAAAGGCTGCACCGGTGCG
TCAGCAGAATATGTGATACAGGATATATTCCGCTTCCTCGCTCACTGACTCGCTACGCTCGGTCGTTCGA
CTGCGGCGAGCGGAAATGGCTTACGAACGGGGCGGAGATTTCCTGGAAGATGCCAGGAAGATACTTAACA
GGGAAGTGAGAGGGCCGCGGCAAAGCCGTTTTTCCATAGGCTCCGCCCCCCTGACAAGCATCACGAAATC
TGACGCTCAAATCAGTGGTGGCGAAACCCGACAGGACTATAAAGATACCAGGCGTTTCCCCCTGGCGGCT
CCCTCGTGCGCTCTCCTGTTCCTGCCTTTCGGTTTACCGGTGTCATTCCGCTGTTATGGCCGCGTTTGTC
TCATTCCACGCCTGACACTCAGTTCCGGGTAGGCAGTTCGCTCCAAGCTGGACTGTATGCACGAACCCCC
CGTTCAGTCCGACCGCTGCGCCTTATCCGGTAACTATCGTCTTGAGTCCAACCCGGAAAGACATGCAAAA
GCACCACTGGCAGCAGCCACTGGTAATTGATTTAGAGGAGTTAGTCTTGAAGTCATGCGCCGGTTAAGGC
TAAACTGAAAGGACAAGTTTTGGTGACTGCGCTCCTCCAAGCCAGTTACCTCGGTTCAAAGAGTTGGTAG
CTCAGAGAACCTTCGAAAAACCGCCCTGCAAGGCGGTTTTTTCGTTTTCAGAGCAAGAGATTACGCGCAG
ACCAAAACGATCTCAAGAAGATCATCTTATTAATCAGATAAAATATTTCTAGATTTCAGTGCAATTTATC
TCTTCAAATGTAGCACCTGAAGTCAGCCCCATACGATATAAGTTGTAATTCTCATGTTTGACAGCTTATC
ATCGATAAGCTTCCGATGGCGCGCCGAGAGGCTTTACACTTTATGCTTCCGGCT
